Addgene plasmid #111540: hC73S-pEGFP-C1
Purpose: Expresses human KCNB1 C73S in mammalian cells for imaging
Depositing lab: Federico Sesti. Depositing organization: Rutgers, The State University of New Jersey.
Backbone
  Vector backbone: peGFP-C1
  Backbone manufacturer: Clontech
  Vector type: Mammalian Expression
  Selectable markers: Neomycin (select with G418)
Growth in bacteria
  Bacterial resistance: Kanamycin, 50 μg/mL
  Growth temperature: 37°C
  Growth strain: DH5alpha
  Copy number: High Copy
Gene/Insert
  Gene/Insert name: human C73S-Kv2.1 (alt name: KCNB1)
  Species: H. sapiens (human)
  Mutation: C73S
  Entrez Gene: KCNB1 (a.k.a. DRK1, Kv2.1)
  Promoter: CMV
  Tag / fusion protein: EGFP (N terminal on insert)
  Cloning method: Restriction Enzyme; 5′ cloning site Unknown (unknown if destroyed); 3′ cloning site Unknown (unknown if destroyed)
Terms and licenses: Academic/Nonprofit Terms; Industry Terms: Not Available to Industry
How to cite: hC73S-pEGFP-C1 was a gift from Federico Sesti (Addgene plasmid # 111540 ; http://n2t.net/addgene:111540 ; RRID:Addgene_111540)
