[The description below was written by a language model from this plasmid's Addgene catalogue record and pLannotate feature annotations shown in this document.]
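Description:
hC73S-pEGFP-C1 is a mammalian expression plasmid built on the Clontech pEGFP-C1 backbone that produces human KCNB1 (the voltage-gated potassium channel Kv2.1) carrying a cysteine-to-serine substitution at position 73, fused at its N terminus to EGFP. In the 7,299 nt sequenced record, the CMV immediate-early enhancer and promoter (split across the numbering origin of the circular map) drive the EGFP coding sequence. This is followed by a short remnant of the multiple cloning site, then the KCNB1 open reading frame, which suggests a single EGFP–linker–channel fusion protein. A second cloning-site fragment and the SV40 polyadenylation signal terminate the transcript. The insert was introduced by restriction cloning, but the sites used are not recorded.

The plasmid is propagated in E. coli at high copy from a ColE1/pUC-type origin. It also carries an f1 origin, which allows single-stranded DNA production. A single Tn5 aminoglycoside phosphotransferase gene (NeoR/KanR) provides selection in both hosts. A bacterial bla-type promoter expresses it for kanamycin resistance in bacteria, and the adjacent SV40 enhancer/early promoter, paired with the HSV TK polyadenylation signal, expresses it in mammalian cells for G418 selection of stable transfectants. The short annotated fragments of SV40 large T antigen, ble and the bGH poly(A) signal are probably backbone remnants or annotation matches rather than functional elements.

The stated purpose is imaging of the C73S channel in mammalian cells, with the EGFP tag allowing its expression and localization to be followed by fluorescence. The record does not state what functional effect the C73S mutation has.
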