Features (pLannotate 1.2.2; 16 found; start..end, strand, type, name):
      1..204     +  promoter       CMV promoter: human cytomegalovirus (CMV) immediate early promoter
    249..965     +  CDS            EGFP: EGFP is a basic (constitutively fluorescent) green fluorescent protein published in 1996, derived from Aequorea victoria. It is reported to be a rapidly-maturing weak dimer with moderate acid sensitivity.
    966..1000    +  misc_feature   MCS (fragment): multiple cloning site
   1003..3576    +  CDS            KCNB1: KCNB1_HUMAN - Experimental evidence at protein level: Swiss-Prot protein existence level 1. Voltage-gated potassium channel that mediates transmembrane potassium transport in excitable membranes, primarily in the brain, but also in the pancreas and cardiovascular system. Contributes to the regulation of the action potential (AP) repolarization, duration and frequency of repetitive AP firing in neurons, muscle cells and endocrine cells and plays a role in homeostatic attenuation of electrical excitability throughout the brain (PubMed:23161216). Plays also a role in the regulation of exocytosis
   3577..3604    +  misc_feature   MCS (fragment): multiple cloning site
   3616..3700    +  CDS            large T antigen (fragment): large T antigen from SV40 (simian virus 40)
   3723..3844    +  polyA_signal   SV40 poly(A) signal: SV40 polyadenylation signal
   3878..4306    -  rep_origin     f1 ori (sequence partly withheld): f1 bacteriophage origin of replication; arrow indicates direction of (+) strand synthesis
   4333..4437    +  promoter       AmpR promoter: bla
   4439..4796    +  promoter       SV40 promoter: SV40 enhancer and early promoter
   4831..5625    +  CDS            NeoR/KanR: aminoglycoside phosphotransferase from Tn5; aph(3')-II (or nptII); confers resistance to neomycin, kanamycin, and G418 (Geneticin®)
   5646..5798    +  CDS            ble (fragment): BLE_KLEPN - Experimental evidence at protein level: Swiss-Prot protein existence level 1. Binding protein with a strong affinity to the bleomycin family of antibiotics. Binds to CL990; an antimitotic-antibiotic compound. From Klebsiella pneumoniae.
   5857..5904    +  polyA_signal   HSV TK poly(A) signal: herpes simplex virus thymidine kinase polyadenylation signal (Cole and Stacy, 1985)
   5995..6011    -  polyA_signal   bGH poly(A) signal (fragment): bovine growth hormone polyadenylation signal
   6233..6821    +  rep_origin     ori: high-copy-number ColE1/pMB1/pBR322/pUC origin of replication
   6996..7299    +  enhancer       CMV enhancer: human cytomegalovirus immediate early enhancer
>Addgene plasmid #111540 | hC73S-pEGFP-C1 | addgene full sequence | sequence record 217175 | Addgene NGS Result
GTGATGCGGTTTTGGCAGTACATCAATGGGCGTGGATAGCGGTTTGACTCACGGGGATTTCCAAGTCTCC
ACCCCATTGACGTCAATGGGAGTTTGTTTTGGCACCAAAATCAACGGGACTTTCCAAAATGTCGTAACAA
CTCCGCCCCATTGACGCAAATGGGCGGTAGGCGTGTACGGTGGGAGGTCTATATAAGCAGAGCTGGTTTA
GTGAACCGTCAGATCCGCTAGCGCTACCGGTCGCCACCATGGTGAGCAAGGGCGAGGAGCTGTTCACCGG
GGTGGTGCCCATCCTGGTCGAGCTGGACGGCGACGTAAACGGCCACAAGTTCAGCGTGTCCGGCGAGGGC
GAGGGCGATGCCACCTACGGCAAGCTGACCCTGAAGTTCATCTGCACCACCGGCAAGCTGCCCGTGCCCT
GGCCCACCCTCGTGACCACCCTGACCTACGGCGTGCAGTGCTTCAGCCGCTACCCCGACCACATGAAGCA
GCACGACTTCTTCAAGTCCGCCATGCCCGAAGGCTACGTCCAGGAGCGCACCATCTTCTTCAAGGACGAC
GGCAACTACAAGACCCGCGCCGAGGTGAAGTTCGAGGGCGACACCCTGGTGAACCGCATCGAGCTGAAGG
GCATCGACTTCAAGGAGGACGGCAACATCCTGGGGCACAAGCTGGAGTACAACTACAACAGCCACAACGT
CTATATCATGGCCGACAAGCAGAAGAACGGCATCAAGGTGAACTTCAAGATCCGCCACAACATCGAGGAC
GGCAGCGTGCAGCTCGCCGACCACTACCAGCAGAACACCCCCATCGGCGACGGCCCCGTGCTGCTGCCCG
ACAACCACTACCTGAGCACCCAGTCCGCCCTGAGCAAAGACCCCAACGAGAAGCGCGATCACATGGTCCT
GCTGGAGTTCGTGACCGCCGCCGGGATCACTCTCGGCATGGACGAGCTGTACAAGTCCGGACTCAGATCT
CGAGCTCAAGCTTCGAATTCAAATGCCGGCGGGCATGACGAAGCATGGCTCCCGCTCCACCAGCTCGCTG
CCGCCCGAGCCCATGGAGATCGTGCGCAGCAAGGCGTGCTCTCGGCGGGTCCGCCTCAACGTCGGGGGGC
TGGCGCACGAGGTACTCTGGCGTACCCTGGACCGCCTGCCCCGCACGCGGCTGGGCAAGCTCCGCGACTG
CAACACGCACGACTCGCTGCTCGAGGTGAGCGATGACTACAGCCTCGACGACAACGAGTACTTCTTTGAC
CGCCACCCGGGCGCCTTCACCTCCATCCTCAACTTCTACCGCACTGGGCGACTGCACATGATGGAGGAGA
TGTGCGCGCTCAGCTTCAGCCAAGAGCTCGACTACTGGGGCATCGACGAGATCTACCCGGAGTCCTGCTG
CCAGGCCCGCTACCACCAGAAGAAAGAGCAGATGAACGAGGAGCTCAAGCGTGAGGCCGAGACCCTACGG
GAGCGGGAAGGCGAGGAGTTCGATAACACGTGCTGCGCAGAGAAGAGGAAAAAACTCTGGGACCTACTGG
AGAAGCCCAATTCCTCTGTGGCTGCCAAGATCCTTGCCATAATTTCCATCATGTTCATCGTCCTCTCCAC
CATTGCCCTGTCCCTCAACACGCTGCCTGAGCTACAGAGCCTCGATGAGTTCGGCCAGTCCACAGACAAC
CCCCAGCTGGCCCACGTGGAGGCCGTGTGCATCGCATGGTTCACCATGGAGTACCTGCTGAGGTTCCTCT
CCTCGCCCAAGAAGTGGAAGTTCTTCAAGGGCCCACTCAATGCCATTGACTTGTTGGCCATTCTGCCATA
CTATGTCACCATTTTCCTCACCGAATCCAACAAGAGCGTGCTGCAATTCCAGAATGTCCGCCGCGTGGTC
CAGATCTTCCGCATCATGCGCATTCTCCGCATCCTTAAGCTTGCACGCCACTCCACTGGCCTCCAGTCTC
TGGGCTTCACTTTGCGGAGGAGCTACAATGAGTTGGGCTTGCTCATCCTCTTCCTTGCCATGGGCATTAT
GATCTTCTCCAGCCTTGTCTTCTTTGCTGAGAAGGATGAGGACGACACCAAGTTCAAAAGCATCCCAGCC
TCTTTCTGGTGGGCCACCATCACCATGACTACTGTTGGGTATGGAGACATCTACCCCAAGACTCTCCTGG
GGAAAATTGTTGGGGGACTCTGCTGCATTGCAGGAGTCCTGGTGATTGCTCTTCCCATCCCCATCATCGT
CAATAACTTCTCTGAGTTCTATAAGGAGCAGAAGAGACAGGAGAAAGCAATCAAACGGCGAGAGGCTCTG
GAGAGAGCCAAGAGGAATGGCAGCATCGTATCCATGAACATGAAGGATGCTTTTGCCCGGAGCATTGAGA
TGATGGACATTGTGGTTGAGAAAAATGGGGAGAATATGGGTAAGAAAGACAAAGTACAAGATAACCACTT
GTCTCCTAACAAATGGAAATGGACAAAGAGGACACTGTCTGAAACCAGCTCAAGTAAGTCCTTTGAAACC
AAGGAACAGGGATCCCCTGAAAAAGCCAGATCGTCTTCTAGTCCTCAGCACCTGAACGTTCAGCAGTTGG
AAGACATGTACAATAAGATGGCCAAGACCCAATCCCAACCCATCCTCAATACCAAGGAGTCAGCAGCACA
GAGCAAACCAAAGGAAGAACTTGAAATGGAGAGTATCCCCAGCCCCGTAGCCCCTCTGCCCACTCGCACA
GAAGGGGTCATTGACATGCGAAGTATGTCAAGCATTGATAGTTTCATTAGCTGTGCCACAGACTTCCCTG
AGGCCACCAGATTCTCCCACAGCCCTTTGACATCACTCCCCAGCAAGACTGGGGGCAGCACAGCCCCAGA
AGTGGGCTGGCGGGGAGCTCTGGGTGCCAGTGGTGGTAGGTTTGTGGAGGCCAACCCCAGCCCTGATGCC
AGCCAGCACTCTAGTTTCTTCATCGAGAGCCCCAAGAGTTCCATGAAAACTAACAACCCTTTGAAGCTCC
GAGCACTTAAAGTCAACTTCATGGAGGGTGACCCCAGTCCACTCCTCCCCGTTCTAGGGATGTACCATGA
CCCTCTCAGGAACCGGGGGAGTGCTGCGGCTGCTGTCGCTGGACTGGAGTGTGCCACGCTTTTGGACAAG
GCTGTGCTGAGCCCAGAGTCCTCCATCTACACCACAGCAAGTGCTAAGACACCCCCCCGGTCTCCTGAGA
AACACACAGCAATAGCGTTCAACTTTGAGGCGGGTGTCCACCAGTACATTGACGCAGACACAGATGATGA
GGGACAGCTGCTCTACAGTGTGGACTCCAGCCCCCCCAAAAGCCTCCCTGGGAGCACCAGTCCGAAGTTC
AGCACGGGGACAAGATCGGAGAAAAACCACTTTGAAAGCTCCCCTTTACCCACCTCCCCTAAGTTCTTAA
GGCAGAACTGTATTTACTCCACAGAAGCATTGACTGGAAAAGGCCCCAGTGGTCAGGAAAAGTGCAAACT
TGAGAACCACATCTCCCCTGACGTCCGTGTGTTGCCAGGGGGAGGAGCCCATGGAAGCACACGAGATCAG
AGCATCACGGTACCGCGGGCCCGGGATCCACCGGATCTAGATAACTGATCATAATCAGCCATACCACATT
TGTAGAGGTTTTACTTGCTTTAAAAAACCTCCCACACCTCCCCCTGAACCTGAAACATAAAATGAATGCA
ATTGTTGTTGTTAACTTGTTTATTGCAGCTTATAATGGTTACAAATAAAGCAATAGCATCACAAATTTCA
CAAATAAAGCATTTTTTTCACTGCATTCTAGTTGTGGTTTGTCCAAACTCATCAATGTATCTTAACGCGT
AAATTGTAAGCGTTAATATTTTGTTAAAATTCGCGTTAAATTTTTGTTAAATCAGCTCATTTTTTAACCA
ATAGGCCGAAATCGGCAAAATCCCTTATAAATCAAAAGAATAGACCGAGATAGGGT
[37 nt withheld, positions 3977-4013]
AAAGAACGTGGACTCCAACGTCAAAGG
[49 nt withheld, positions 4041-4089]
T
[91 nt withheld, positions 4091-4181]
G
[124 nt withheld, positions 4183-4306]
CAGGTGGCACTTTTCGGGGAAATGTGCGCGGAACCCCTATTTGTTTATTTTTCTAAATACATTCAAATAT
GTATCCGCTCATGAGACAATAACCCTGATAAATGCTTCAATAATATTGAAAAAGGAAGAGTCCTGAGGCG
GAAAGAACCAGCTGTGGAATGTGTGTCAGTTAGGGTGTGGAAAGTCCCCAGGCTCCCCAGCAGGCAGAAG
TATGCAAAGCATGCATCTCAATTAGTCAGCAACCAGGTGTGGAAAGTCCCCAGGCTCCCCAGCAGGCAGA
AGTATGCAAAGCATGCATCTCAATTAGTCAGCAACCATAGTCCCGCCCCTAACTCCGCCCATCCCGCCCC
TAACTCCGCCCAGTTCCGCCCATTCTCCGCCCCATGGCTGACTAATTTTTTTTATTTATGCAGAGGCCGA
GGCCGCCTCGGCCTCTGAGCTATTCCAGAAGTAGTGAGGAGGCTTTTTTGGAGGCCTAGGCTTTTGCAAA
GATCGATCAAGAGACAGGATGAGGATCGTTTCGCATGATTGAACAAGATGGATTGCACGCAGGTTCTCCG
GCCGCTTGGGTGGAGAGGCTATTCGGCTATGACTGGGCACAACAGACAATCGGCTGCTCTGATGCCGCCG
TGTTCCGGCTGTCAGCGCAGGGGCGCCCGGTTCTTTTTGTCAAGACCGACCTGTCCGGTGCCCTGAATGA
ACTGCAAGACGAGGCAGCGCGGCTATCGTGGCTGGCCACGACGGGCGTTCCTTGCGCAGCTGTGCTCGAC
GTTGTCACTGAAGCGGGAAGGGACTGGCTGCTATTGGGCGAAGTGCCGGGGCAGGATCTCCTGTCATCTC
ACCTTGCTCCTGCCGAGAAAGTATCCATCATGGCTGATGCAATGCGGCGGCTGCATACGCTTGATCCGGC
TACCTGCCCATTCGACCACCAAGCGAAACATCGCATCGAGCGAGCACGTACTCGGATGGAAGCCGGTCTT
GTCGATCAGGATGATCTGGACGAAGAGCATCAGGGGCTCGCGCCAGCCGAACTGTTCGCCAGGCTCAAGG
CGAGCATGCCCGACGGCGAGGATCTCGTCGTGACCCATGGCGATGCCTGCTTGCCGAATATCATGGTGGA
AAATGGCCGCTTTTCTGGATTCATCGACTGTGGCCGGCTGGGTGTGGCGGACCGCTATCAGGACATAGCG
TTGGCTACCCGTGATATTGCTGAAGAGCTTGGCGGCGAATGGGCTGACCGCTTCCTCGTGCTTTACGGTA
TCGCCGCTCCCGATTCGCAGCGCATCGCCTTCTATCGCCTTCTTGACGAGTTCTTCTGAGCGGGACTCTG
GGGTTCGAAATGACCGACCAAGCGACGCCCAACCTGCCATCACGAGATTTCGATTCCACCGCCGCCTTCT
ATGAAAGGTTGGGCTTCGGAATCGTTTTCCGGGACGCCGGCTGGATGATCCTCCAGCGCGGGGATCTCAT
GCTGGAGTTCTTCGCCCACCCTAGGGGGAGGCTAACTGAAACACGGAAGGAGACAATACCGGAAGGAACC
CGCGCTATGACGGCAATAAAAAGACAGAATAAAACGCACGGTGTTGGGTCGTTTGTTCATAAACGCGGGG
TTCGGTCCCAGGGCTGGCACTCTGTCGATACCCCACCGAGACCCCATTGGGGCCAATACGCCCGCGTTTC
TTCCTTTTCCCCACCCCACCCCCCAAGTTCGGGTGAAGGCCCAGGGCTCGCAGCCAACGTCGGGGCGGCA
GGCCCTGCCATAGCCTCAGGTTACTCATATATACTTTAGATTGATTTAAAACTTCATTTTTAATTTAAAA
GGATCTAGGTGAAGATCCTTTTTGATAATCTCATGACCAAAATCCCTTAACGTGAGTTTTCGTTCCACTG
AGCGTCAGACCCCGTAGAAAAGATCAAAGGATCTTCTTGAGATCCTTTTTTTCTGCGCGTAATCTGCTGC
TTGCAAACAAAAAAACCACCGCTACCAGCGGTGGTTTGTTTGCCGGATCAAGAGCTACCAACTCTTTTTC
CGAAGGTAACTGGCTTCAGCAGAGCGCAGATACCAAATACTGTTCTTCTAGTGTAGCCGTAGTTAGGCCA
CCACTTCAAGAACTCTGTAGCACCGCCTACATACCTCGCTCTGCTAATCCTGTTACCAGTGGCTGCTGCC
AGTGGCGATAAGTCGTGTCTTACCGGGTTGGACTCAAGACGATAGTTACCGGATAAGGCGCAGCGGTCGG
GCTGAACGGGGGGTTCGTGCACACAGCCCAGCTTGGAGCGAACGACCTACACCGAACTGAGATACCTACA
GCGTGAGCTATGAGAAAGCGCCACGCTTCCCGAAGGGAGAAAGGCGGACAGGTATCCGGTAAGCGGCAGG
GTCGGAACAGGAGAGCGCACGAGGGAGCTTCCAGGGGGAAACGCCTGGTATCTTTATAGTCCTGTCGGGT
TTCGCCACCTCTGACTTGAGCGTCGATTTTTGTGATGCTCGTCAGGGGGGCGGAGCCTATGGAAAAACGC
CAGCAACGCGGCCTTTTTACGGTTCCTGGCCTTTTGCTGGCCTTTTGCTCACATGTTCTTTCCTGCGTTA
TCCCCTGATTCTGTGGATAACCGTATTACCGCCATGCATTAGTTATTAATAGTAATCAATTACGGGGTCA
TTAGTTCATAGCCCATATATGGAGTTCCGCGTTACATAACTTACGGTAAATGGCCCGCCTGGCTGACCGC
CCAACGACCCCCGCCCATTGACGTCAATAATGACGTATGTTCCCATAGTAACGCCAATAGGGACTTTCCA
TTGACGTCAATGGGTGGAGTATTTACGGTAAACTGCCCACTTGGCAGTACATCAAGTGTATCATATGCCA
AGTACGCCCCCTATTGACGTCAATGACGGTAAATGGCCCGCCTGGCATTATGCCCAGTACATGACCTTAT
GGGACTTTCCTACTTGGCAGTACATCTACGTATTAGTCATCGCTATTACCATG
